Addgene plasmid #224584: VPS13B^Halo
Depositing lab: Pietro De Camilli. Publication: VPS13B is localized at the cis-trans Golgi complex interface and is a functional partner of FAM177A1. Ugur B, Schueder F, Shin J, Hanna MG, Wu Y, Leonzino M, Su M, McAdow AR, Wilson C, Postlethwait J, Solnica-Krezel L, Bewersdorf J, De Camilli P. bioRxiv [Preprint]. 2023 Dec 18:2023.12.18.572081. doi: 10.1101/2023.12.18.572081. PubMed 38187698.
Backbone
  Vector backbone: pCDNA
  Vector type: Mammalian Expression
Growth in bacteria
  Bacterial resistance: Ampicillin, 100 μg/mL
  Growth temperature: 30°C
  Growth strain: DH5alpha
  Copy number: Unknown
Gene/Insert
  Gene/Insert name: VPS13B^Halo
  Species: H. sapiens (human)
  Entrez Gene: VPS13B (a.k.a. BLTP5B, CHS1, COH1)
  Promoter: CMV
  Tag / fusion protein: Halo
Resource information
  A portion of this plasmid was derived from a plasmid made by: This was synthesized by Genscript.
Depositor comments: Please visit https://doi.org/10.1101/2023.12.18.572081 for bioRxiv preprint.
How to cite: VPS13B^Halo was a gift from Pietro De Camilli (Addgene plasmid # 224584 ; http://n2t.net/addgene:224584 ; RRID:Addgene_224584)
