[The description below was written by a language model from this plasmid's Addgene catalogue record and pLannotate feature annotations shown in this document.]
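Description:
VPS13B^Halo is a mammalian expression plasmid of about 19 kb, built on a pcDNA-type backbone, that encodes human VPS13B (also called COH1, CHS1 or BLTP5B) carrying an internal HaloTag. Transcription is driven by the CMV immediate-early enhancer and promoter. The feature table shows the VPS13B coding sequence split into two annotated fragments, with the HaloTag open reading frame lying between them. This matches the "^" in the name, indicating that the tag is inserted within the protein rather than appended to a terminus. The apparent wrap of the HaloTag across the sequence origin is only a consequence of how the circular record is numbered. Downstream of the second VPS13B fragment are a WPRE, which generally enhances transcript stability and expression, and an HSV TK polyadenylation signal. The record notes that part of the construct was made by commercial gene synthesis.

For propagation in E. coli the plasmid has a high-copy ColE1/pUC-type origin and a β-lactamase gene conferring ampicillin resistance. An f1 origin and remnants of lac regulatory sequence are also present from the backbone. An SV40 promoter drives a neomycin phosphotransferase gene followed by an SV40 poly(A) signal, which would permit G418 selection of transfected mammalian cells. A short ble fragment annotated after it appears to be a vestige.

HaloTag is a modified dehalogenase that binds chloroalkane ligands covalently, so the fusion can be labelled with cell-permeable fluorescent dyes. The associated publication concerns VPS13B localization at the cis-trans Golgi interface and its functional partnership with FAM177A1, which suggests use of this plasmid for imaging VPS13B in cells.
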