Features (pLannotate 1.2.2; 20 found; start..end, strand, type, name):
    709..8871    +  CDS            VPS13B (fragment): VP13B_HUMAN - Also known as CHS1, COH1, KIAA0532. Experimental evidence at protein level: Swiss-Prot protein existence level 1. May be involved in protein sorting in post Golgi membrane traffic. From Homo sapiens (Human).
   8905..9493    +  misc_feature   WPRE: woodchuck hepatitis virus posttranscriptional regulatory element
   9559..9607    +  polyA_signal   HSV TK poly(A) signal: herpes simplex virus thymidine kinase polyadenylation signal (Cole and Stacy, 1985)
   9809..10237   +  rep_origin     f1 ori (sequence partly withheld): f1 bacteriophage origin of replication; arrow indicates direction of (+) strand synthesis
  10251..10580   +  promoter       SV40 promoter: SV40 enhancer and early promoter
  10647..11438   +  CDS            neo: KKA2_KLEPN - Also known as kan, nptII. Experimental evidence at protein level: Swiss-Prot protein existence level 1. Resistance to kanamycin, neomycin, paromomycin, ribostamycin, butirosin and gentamicin B. From Klebsiella pneumoniae.
  11464..11622   +  CDS            ble (fragment): BLE_KLEPN - Experimental evidence at protein level: Swiss-Prot protein existence level 1. Binding protein with a strong affinity to the bleomycin family of antibiotics. Binds to CL990; an antimitotic-antibiotic compound. From Klebsiella pneumoniae.
  11617..11738   +  polyA_signal   SV40 poly(A) signal: SV40 polyadenylation signal
  11809..11831   -  protein_bind   lac operator (fragment): The lac repressor binds to the lac operator to inhibit transcription in E. coli. This inhibition can be relieved by adding lactose or isopropyl-β-D-thiogalactopyranoside (IPTG). lac repressor encoded by lacI
  11835..11865   -  promoter       lac promoter: promoter for the E. coli lac operon
  11880..11901   -  protein_bind   CAP binding site: CAP binding activates transcription in the presence of cAMP. E. coli catabolite activator protein
  11914..12006   -  CDS            lacI (fragment): lac repressor; lacI; The lac repressor binds to the lac operator to inhibit transcription in E. coli. This inhibition can be relieved by adding lactose or isopropyl-β-D-thiogalactopyranoside (IPTG).
  12189..12777   -  rep_origin     ori: high-copy-number ColE1/pMB1/pBR322/pUC origin of replication
  12948..13808   -  CDS            AmpR: β-lactamase; bla; confers resistance to ampicillin, carbenicillin, and related antibiotics
  13809..13913   -  promoter       AmpR promoter: bla
  13980..14024   -  misc_feature   bom (fragment): basis of mobility region from pBR322
  14179..14558   +  enhancer       CMV enhancer: human cytomegalovirus immediate early enhancer
  14559..14762   +  promoter       CMV promoter: human cytomegalovirus (CMV) immediate early promoter
  14864..18778   +  CDS            VPS13B (fragment): VP13B_HUMAN - Also known as CHS1, COH1, KIAA0532. Experimental evidence at protein level: Swiss-Prot protein existence level 1. May be involved in protein sorting in post Golgi membrane traffic. From Homo sapiens (Human).
  18791..690     +  CDS            HaloTag® (across the origin): modified bacterial dehalogenase that forms covalent bonds with chloroalkane derivatives
>Addgene plasmid #224584 | VPS13B^Halo | addgene full sequence | sequence record 449634 | Addgene NGS Result
GGTATGGGCAAATCCGACAAACCAGACCTGGGTTATTTCTTCGACGACCACGTCCGCTTCATGGATGCCT
TCATCGAAGCCCTGGGTCTGGAAGAGGTCGTCCTGGTCATTCACGACTGGGGCTCCGCTCTGGGTTTCCA
CTGGGCCAAGCGCAATCCAGAGCGCGTCAAAGGTATTGCATTTATGGAGTTCATCCGCCCTATCCCGACC
TGGGACGAATGGCCAGAATTTGCCCGCGAGACCTTCCAGGCCTTCCGCACCACCGACGTCGGCCGCAAGC
TGATCATCGATCAGAACGTTTTTATCGAGGGTACGCTGCCGATGGGTGTCGTCCGCCCGCTGACTGAAGT
CGAGATGGACCATTACCGCGAGCCGTTCCTGAATCCTGTTGACCGCGAGCCACTGTGGCGCTTCCCAAAC
GAGCTGCCAATCGCCGGTGAGCCAGCGAACATCGTCGCGCTGGTCGAAGAATACATGGACTGGCTGCACC
AGTCCCCTGTCCCGAAGCTGCTGTTCTGGGGCACCCCAGGCGTTCTGATCCCACCGGCCGAAGCCGCTCG
CCTGGCCAAAAGCCTGCCTAACTGCAAGGCTGTGGACATCGGCCCGGGTCTGAATCTGCTGCAAGAAGAC
AACCCGGACCTGATCGGCAGCGAGATCGCGCGCTGGCTGTCGACGCTCGAGATTTCCGGCGGCGGCGGAT
CCGGCGGATTCAGTGATAGCGTGACCCTTGAACAGACCACTTCCAATATCGGTGGTACCAGTGGCCGGGT
GTCTCTGTGGATGCAGTGGGTCTTGCCTAAAATCACAATTAAGCTGTTCGCCCCTGACCCCGAGAATAAG
GGTACCGAAGTGTGCATGGTGTCTGAACTGGAGGACCTGTCCGCCAGCATTGACGTGCAGGACGTGTACA
CCAAGGTCAAGTGCAAGATCGAGTCCTTTAACATAGACCACTACCGCTCTTCTCTGGGGGAGGAATGCTG
GTCCCTGGGCCAGTGTGGCGGCGTGTTTCTTAGCTGCACCGATAAGCTCAACAGACGCACCCTCCTTGTG
AGACCTATCTCCAAGCAAGACCCCTTCAGTAACTGCTCCGGATTTTTTCCTAGCACCACCACAAAGCTGC
TGGACGGAACCCATCAGCAACACGGCTTCTTATCTCTGACCTACACCAAGGCTGTCACCAAGAACGTGAG
ACATAAGCTGACCAGCCGGAATGAGAGAAGATCTTTCCACAAGCTATCCGAAGGGCTCATGGACGGGTCC
CCCCACTTCCTGCACGAAATACTGCTCTCCGCCCAAGCCTTCGACATAGTTCTGTACTTTCCCCTACTGA
ACGCCATCGCCAGCATCTTCCAGGCCAAGCTGCCTAAGACACAAAAGGAAAAGCGGAAGAGCCCCGGACA
GCCAATGCGGACTCACACACTCACCAGCAGAAACCTGCCCCTCATCTACGTGAATACTTCGGTGATCAGA
ATCTTTATCCCCAAGACAGAAGAGATGCAGCCGACCGTGGAAGCCAACCAGGCCGCCAAAGAAGATACAG
TGGTTCTAAAAATCGGCTCTGTTGCAATGGCCCCGCAGGCCGACAACCCTCTGGGAAGAAGCGTGCTGAG
AAAGGATATCTATCAGCGGGCCCTGAACCTGGGCATACTGAGAGACCCTGGAAGCGAAATCGAAGACCGA
CAGTACCAGATCGATCTGCAGAGCATCAACATCGGCACGGCCCAATGGCACCAGCTGAAGCCTGAGAAGG
AGTCTGTGTCCGGGGGCGTCGTTACAGAGACCGAAAGAAACTCCCAAAACCCCGCCCTGGAGTGGAACAT
GGCGAGCAGCATAAGGCGGCACCAGGAGAGAAGAGCCATCCTGACCCCTGTGCTCACAGATTTCTCAGTA
AGAATCACCGGCGCTCCCGCAGTGATTTTTACTAAAGTGGTATCTCCTGAAAACCTCCATACAGAAGAAA
TCCTCGTCTGCGGCCACAGTCTCGAGGTGAATATCACTACCAACCTCGACTTCTTCCTGTCTGTCGCACA
GGTCCAGCTGCTGCACCAGCTGATTGTGGCCAATATGACAGGCCTGGAACCCAGCAACAAGGCTGCCGAA
ATTTCCAAGCAGGAACAGAAGAAGGTCGATATATTTGACGGAGGCATGGCCGAGACAAGCAGCCGGTACA
GTGGCGCACAGGACAGCGGCATTGGATCTGATAGTGTCAAGATCAGAATAGTGCAGATCGAGCAGCACAG
CGGCGCCTCTCAGCATAGGATTGCAAGACCGTCCAGACAGTCAAGCATCGTGAAAAACCTGAACTTCATC
CCCTTTGACATTTTCATCACCGCCTCAAGAATCAGCCTGATGACCTATAGCTGCATGGCTTTGAGCAAGT
CAAAGTCCCAAGAACAGAAGAACAACGAAAAGACAGACAAATCTAGCCTGAACCTACCCGAAGTAGATAG
CGATGTGGCCAAGCCTAATCAGGCCTGCATCAGCACAGTCACAGCTGAGGATCTACTGAGATCCTCCATC
TCTTTTCCTAGTGGTAAAAAAATCGGGGTCTTATCATTGGAATCGCTGCACGCCTCCACTAGAAGCTCTG
CACGGCAGGCTCTAGGCATCACAATCGTGAGACAGCCTGGCAGAAGAGGTACAGGCGACCTGCAGCTCGA
GCCCTTCCTTTATTTCATCGTGTCCCAGCCTAGTCTCCTGCTGTCGTGCCATCACAGAAAGCAGAGAGTG
GAGGTTTCCATCTTCGACGCCGTTCTAAAGGGCGTCGCCTCTGACTACAAGTGTATTGACCCGGGAAAAA
CCCTGCCCGAGGCACTTGATTACTGTACCGTGTGGCTGCAAACCGTGCCCGGCGAGATTGACTCCAAGTC
CGGAATCCCTCCCAGTTTCATTACACTGCAAATCAAAGATTTCCTCAACGGCCCTGCCGACGTGAACCTG
GACATCAGTAAGCCTCTCAAAGCAAACCTGAGTTTCACAAAGCTGGATCAGATCAACCTGTTTCTGAAGA
AAATAAAGAATGCCCACTCACTCGCTCACTCTGAGGAAACCTCTGCCATGTCTAATACCATGGTGAACAA
AGACGATCTGCCCGTGTCAAAGTACTATAGAGGCAAACTTAGTAAACCTAAAATTCACGGCGATGGAGTA
CAAAAGATCTCGGCCCAGGAAAATATGTGGCGAGCTGTCTCCTGCTTCCAGAAAATTTCCGTTCAGACGA
CCCAGATCGTCATCAGTATGGAAACCGTTCCTCACACCTCGAAGCCTTGTCTGCTCGCTTCTCTGTCCAA
TCTGAACGGCTCCCTGTCAGTGAAGGCCACACAGAAAGTGCCCGGAATCATTCTGGGCTCGTCTTTCCTG
CTGTCAATCAACGACTTCCTGCTGAAGACCTCCCTTAAGGAACGGAGCAGAATCCTGATTGGGCCATGCT
GCGCCACAGCGAACCTGGAAGCTAAATGGTGCAAGCACTCTGGAAATCCTGGTCCTGAGCAATCTATCCC
AAAGATCAGTATCGACCTTAGGGGCGGCCTGCTGCAAGTGTTCTGGGGACAGGAGCACCTCAATTGCCTG
GTGCTGCTGCACGAGTTACTGAATGGGTACCTAAATGAGGAGGGCAACTTCGAGGTACAGGTGAGTGAGC
CTGTGCCACAGATGAGCAGCCCGGTTGAGAAGAATCAGACATTCAAGAGCGAGCAGAGCTCAGATGATCT
CAGAACTGGCCTGTTCCAGTACGTTCAGGATGCCGAGAGCCTGAAGCTGCCTGGAGTGTACGAAGTTCTA
TTCTACAACGAGACTGAAGACTGCCCCGGCATGATGCTCTGGCGGTACCCAGAACCTAGAGTGCTGACCC
TGGTGCGCATCACACCAGTGCCATTCAACACCACCGAAGATCCTGATATCAGTACCGCCGACCTGGGGGA
TGTGCTGCAGGTCCCTTGCAGCCTCGAATACTGGGATGAGCTGCAGAAGGTATTCGTGGCCTTTAGAGAG
TTCAATCTGTCTGAATCAAAGGTGTGCGAGCTGCAATTACCTGACATCAACCTCGTTAACGACCAGAAGA
AACTGGTTTCTAGCGACCTGTGGCGGATCGTTCTTAACAGCTCACAAAACGGCGCCGATGATCAGTCCAG
TGCCTCGGAATCTGGCTCCCAGTCTACCTGCGACCCTCTCGTCACTCCGACCGCGCTCGCCGCCTGCACA
CGGGTGGATAGCTGCTTTACCCCATGGTTCGTGCCCTCTCTGTGCGTGAGCTTCCAGTTCGCCCACTTGG
AATTTCACTTATGCCACCATCTGGATCAACTGGGCACCGCCGCCCCCCAATACCTTCAGCCCTTCGTGAG
CGACCGGAACATGCCTAGCGAGTTGGAGTACATGATTGTGTCTTTCAGAGAGCCCCATATGTACCTGAGA
CAGTGGAACAACGGGTCTGTATGCCAGGAGATCCAATTCCTGGCCCAGGCGGACTGCAAGCTCCTGGAGT
GCAGAAACGTGACAATGCAGAGTGTGGTGAAACCTTTTTCTATCTTCGGTCAGATGGCCGTGTCCTCCGA
CGTGGTGGAGAAACTGTTAGATTGTACCGTTATCGTAGACAGCGTCTTTGTAAACCTGGGCCAGCATGTG
GTTCATTCGTTGAACACTGCGATCCAGGCTTGGCAGCAAAATAAGTGCCCTGAAGTGGAGGAACTGGTGT
TCTCGCATTTCGTGATCTGTAACGACACACAGGAGACCCTGAGATTCGGCCAGGTAGACACCGACGAAAA
TATTTTGCTTGCCTCTCTACACAGTCACCAATACTCCTGGAGATCCCACAAGTCCCCTCAACTCCTGCAC
ATCTGCATCGAGGGATGGGGCAACTGGCGGTGGAGCGAGCCATTCTCCGTGGACCACGCCGGCACTTTTA
TTCGGACCATACAATATCGGGGGAGAACCGCTAGCCTCATCATCAAGGTTCAGCAGCTGAACGGGGTCCA
GAAGCAAATCATTATCTGTGGCCGTCAAATCATCTGCTCATACCTGTCTCAGTCCATCGAGCTGAAGGTG
GTGCAGCACTACATTGGCCAAGATGGCCAGGCCGTAGTTCGGGAACACTTCGATTGCCTGACCGCCAAGC
AGAAGCTGCCTTCCTACATCCTGGAGAACAATGAGCTTACAGAGCTGTGCGTGAAGGCGAAGGGGGACGA
GGACTGGTCCAGAGATGTTTGTTTAGAAAGCAAAGCACCGGAATACTCTATCGTAATCCAGGTGCCATCT
AGCAACTCGTCTATCATCTACGTGTGGTGCACCGTGCTGACACTGGAGCCCAACAGCCAAGTGCAGCAAA
GAATGATCGTGTTTTCCCCACTGTTCATCATGAGATCCCACCTGCCAGACCCAATCATCATCCACCTAGA
AAAGAGATCTCTCGGCCTGTCCGAGACTCAGATCATACCTGGTAAGGGCCAAGAAAAACCACTGCAGAAT
ATCGAGCCTGATCTGGTGCACCACCTGACCTTCCAGGCTAGAGAAGAGTACGATCCCTCCGACTGCGCCG
TCCCAATCTCTACCTCTCTTATCAAGCAGATCGCAACAAAAGTGCACCCCGGCGGCACCGTCAACCAGAT
CCTGGACGAGTTCTACGGCCCTGAAAAGAGCCTGCAGCCCATCTGGCCTTACAACAAAAAGGATTCCGAC
AGAAACGAGCAGCTGTCACAGTGGGACAGTCCAATGCGGGTGAAGTTATCAATCTGGAAACCCTACGTGC
GGACGTTACTGATAGAGCTGTTACCTTGGGCGTTGCTGATAAACGAGTCAAAGTGGGACCTGTGGCTGTT
TGAGGGCGAGAAAATCGTGCTTCAAGTACCAGCCGGCAAGATCATTATCCCTCCAAACTTCCAGGAGGCC
TTTCAGATCGGCATCTACTGGGCCAACACCAACACCGTCCATAAGTCTGTGGCCATTAAGTTAGTGCATA
ACTTGACCTCTCCTAAATGGAAGGACGGCGGCAACGGAGAGGTTGTGACCCTGGACGAAGAGGCCTTCGT
GGACACCGAGATCAGACTTGGTGCATTCCCTGGCCACCAGAAGCTGTGTCAGTTCTGCATCAGCTCCATG
GTCCAGCAGGGCATCCAGATCATTCAGATTGAAGACAAGACAACCATTATCAACAACACACCCTACCAGA
TCTTCTACAAACCTCAGTTATCCGTGTGTAACCCTCACAGCGGCAAGGAATATTTCCGAGTGCCTGATTC
TGCCACGTTCTCAATCTGCCCTGGCGGAGAGCAGCCTGCTATGAAGTCCTCGTCCCTGCCTTGCTGGGAT
CTGATGCCAGACATCTCCCAGAGCGTACTCGACGCCAGTCTCCTACAGAAACAGATCATGCTGGGTTTCA
GTCCAGCTCCAGGCGCCGACAGCAGCCAATGTTGGAGCCTTCCTGCTATAGTTCGGCCCGAATTCCCTCG
GCAGAGCGTGGCCGTGCCTTTAGGAAATTTCAGAGAAAACGGCTTTTGCACAAGAGCCATTGTGCTAACA
TACCAAGAGCACCTGGGAGTGACTTACCTGACGCTGAGCGAAGATCCATCTCCCAGAGTCATCATCCACA
ACAGATGCCCCGTTAAGATGCTGATTAAGGAGAACATTAAGGACATCCCGAAGTTCGAAGTGTACTGCAA
GAAAATCCCGTCCGAGTGCAGCATACACCATGAACTCTACCACCAGATTTCCAGCTACCCCGATTGCAAG
ACGAAGGACCTGCTGCCCAGCTTGCTGCTGAGAGTGGAACCTCTGGACGAGGTGACTACAGAGTGGTCTG
ACGCCATCGACATCAACAGCCAGGGCACACAAGTAGTTTTCTTGACAGGATTTGGCTACGTCTACGTCGA
TGTCGTTCACCAGTGTGGCACTGTGTTCATTACTGTAGCCCCTGAAGGGAAGGCTGGCCCCATTCTCACC
AACACCAACAGAGCCCCGGAAAAAATTGTGACCTTTAAGATGTTCATCACACAACTGTCATTGGCTGTGT
TTGATGATCTGACCCACCACAAAGCCAGCGCGGAGCTCCTGCGACTCACCTTAGATAACATCTTTCTGTG
CGTCGCCCCAGGCGCTGGCCCACTGCCTGGCGAGGAACCCGTCGCCGCCCTGTTCGAGCTGTATTGCGTT
GAGATTTGCTGCGGCGACCTACAACTGGACAACCAGCTGTACAACAAAAGCAATTTCCACTTTGCCGTCC
TGGTTTGCCAGGGCGAAAAGGCTGAACCAATCCAGTGTAGCAAGATGCAGAGCCTGCTTATCAGCAACAA
GGAATTGGAGGAGTACAAGGAAAAGTGTTTCATCAAGCTGTGCATTACCCTGAACGAAGGCAAATCCATC
CTCTGCGATATCAATGAATTTAGCTTCGAACTCAAACCAGCCAGACTGTACGTTGAGGATACATTCGTGT
ACTACATCAAGACTCTCTTCGACACATACCTGCCTAACAGCCGTCTAGCCGGACACAGTACCCACCTGAG
CGGTGGCAAGCAGGTGCTGCCTATGCAGGTGACCCAGCATGCCCGGGCCCTGGTCAACCCCGTAAAGCTG
AGAAAACTGGTTATCCAGCCAGTAAACCTGCTGGTGAGCATCCATGCGTCGCTGAAGTTATATATCGCCA
GCGACCATACCCCGCTGAGCTTCTCTGTGTTTGAGCGAGGACCCATCTTTACCACAGCCAGACAGCTGGT
GCACGCCCTGGCAATGCACTACGCCGCCGGCGCCCTCTTTCGGGCTGGCTGGGTGGTAGGCAGCTTGGAT
ATCCTCGGTAGCCCTGCCAGCCTGGTGCGATCCATCGGAAACGGCGTGGCTGACTTCTTCCGACTGCCCT
ACGAAGGCCTGACCAGAGGCCCTGGCGCCTTCGTTAGTGGCGTTAGCAGAGGCACTACCTCATTCGTGAA
GCACATCTCTAAGGGAACCCTTACTTCAATCACCAACTTAGCCACATCTCTCGCAAGAAACATGGACAGA
CTTAGCCTCGATGAGGAACACTACAACCGGCAGGAGGAGTGGCGGAGACAGCTGCCTGAGTCGCTGGGGG
AGGGACTGAGGCAGGGCCTGTCTCGGTTAGGCATCAGCCTGTTAGGAGCCATCGCGGGAATCGTGGACCA
GCCTATGCAGAATTTTCAGAAGACTTCTGAAGCCCAGGCCAGTGCCGGCCACAAGGCTAAGGGAGTCATC
AGCGGCGTTGGCAAGGGGATCATGGGCGTTTTCACTAAACCAATCGGGGGCGCAGCCGAGCTGGTGAGTC
AGACAGGCTACGGCATTCTGCACGGCGCAGGCCTGTCTCAGCTGCCTAAACAACGGCATCAGCCATCTGA
CCTGCACGCCGACCAGGCTCCCAACAGCCACGTGAAGTACGTGTGGAAGATGCTGCAGAGCCTGGGCAGA
CCTGAGGTGCATATGGCCCTGGACGTGGTGCTCGTGCGGGGCAGCGGTCAGGAACACGAGGGCTGCCTGC
TGTTAACCTCCGAGGTGCTGTTCGTCGTGAGCGTATCGGAGGATACCCAGCAGCAAGCTTTTCCTGTGAC
CGAGATCGACTGCGCCCAGGATTCTAAGCAGAACAACTTACTGACAGTGCAACTGAAGCAGCCTAGAGTG
GCCTGTGACGTAGAAGTCGACGGTGTGAGAGAGAGATTGTCCGAACAGCAGTACAACCGGCTGGTGGACT
ACATTACCAAGACGAGCTGCCACCTGGCCCCTAGCTGTAGCAGTATGCAGATCCCCTGTCCTGTTGTGGC
CGCCGAACCCCCCCCCTCCACGGTGAAGACTTACCACTATCTGGTCGACCCACATTTCGCCCAGGTGTTC
CTTTCCAAGTTCACCATGGTGAAAAACAAGGCCCTCAGAAAGGGCTTTCCCTGAACCGGTTAGTAATGAG
TTTGATATCTCGACAATCAACCTCTGGATTACAAAATTTGTGAAAGATTGACTGGTATTCTTAACTATGT
TGCTCCTTTTACGCTATGTGGATACGCTGCTTTAATGCCTTTGTATCATGCTATTGCTTCCCGTATGGCT
TTCATTTTCTCCTCCTTGTATAAATCCTGGTTGCTGTCTCTTTATGAGGAGTTGTGGCCCGTTGTCAGGC
AACGTGGCGTGGTGTGCACTGTGTTTGCTGACGCAACCCCCACTGGTTGGGGCATTGCCACCACCTGTCA
GCTCCTTTCCGGGACTTTCGCTTTCCCCCTCCCTATTGCCACGGCGGAACTCATCGCCGCCTGCCTTGCC
CGCTGCTGGACAGGGGCTCGGCTGTTGGGCACTGACAATTCCGTGGTGTTGTCGGGGAAGCTGACGTCCT
TTCCATGGCTGCTCGCCTGTGTTGCCACCTGGATTCTGCGCGGGACGTCCTTCTGCTACGTCCCTTCGGC
CCTCAATCCAGCGGACCTTCCTTCCCGCGGCCTGCTGCCGGCTCTGCGGCCTCTTCCGCGTCTTCGCCTT
CGCCCTCAGACGAGTCGGATCTCCCTTTGGGCCGCCTCCCCGCCTGGAAACGGGGGAGGCTAACTGAAAC
ACGGAAGGAGACAATACCGGAAGGAACCCGCGCTATGACGGCAATAAAAAGACAGAATAAAACGCACGGG
TGTTGGGTCGTTTGTTCATAAACGCGGGGTTCGGTCCCAGGGCTGGCACTCTGTCGATACCCCACCGAGA
CCCCATTGGGGCCAATACGCCCGCGTTTCTTCCTTTTCCCCACCCCACCCCCCAAGTTCGGGTGAAGGCC
CAGGGCTCGCAGCCAACGTCGGGGCGGCAGGCCCTGCCATAGCAGATCTGCGCAGCTGGGGCTCTAGGGG
GTATCCCC
[124 nt withheld, positions 9809-9932]
C
[32 nt withheld, positions 9934-9965]
CA
[57 nt withheld, positions 9968-10024]
A
[49 nt withheld, positions 10026-10074]
CCTTTGACGTTGGAGTCCACGTTCTTT
[37 nt withheld, positions 10102-10138]
ACCCTATCTCGGTCTATTCTTTTGATTTATAAGGGATTTTGGGGATTTCGGCCTATTGGTTAAAAAATGA
GCTGATTTAACAAAAATTTAACGCGAATTAATTCTGTGGAATGTGTGTCAGTTAGGGTGTGGAAAGTCCC
CAGGCTCCCCAGCAGGCAGAAGTATGCAAAGCATGCATCTCAATTAGTCAGCAACCAGGTGTGGAAAGTC
CCCAGGCTCCCCAGCAGGCAGAAGTATGCAAAGCATGCATCTCAATTAGTCAGCAACCATAGTCCCGCCC
CTAACTCCGCCCATCCCGCCCCTAACTCCGCCCAGTTCCGCCCATTCTCCGCCCCATGGCTGACTAATTT
TTTTTATTTATGCAGAGGCCGAGGCCGCCTCTGCCTCTGAGCTATTCCAGAAGTAGTGAGGAGGCTTTTT
TGGAGGCCTAGGCTTTTGCAAAAAGCTCCCGGGAGCTTGTATATCCATTTTCGGATCTGATCAAGAGACA
GGATGAGGATCGTTTCGCATGATTGAACAAGATGGATTGCACGCAGGTTCTCCGGCCGCTTGGGTGGAGA
GGCTATTCGGCTATGACTGGGCACAACAGACAATCGGCTGCTCTGATGCCGCCGTGTTCCGGCTGTCAGC
GCAGGGGCGCCCGGTTCTTTTTGTCAAGACCGACCTGTCCGGTGCCCTGAATGAACTGCAGGACGAGGCA
GCGCGGCTATCGTGGCTGGCCACGACGGGCGTTCCTTGCGCAGCTGTGCTCGACGTTGTCACTGAAGCGG
GAAGGGACTGGCTGCTATTGGGCGAAGTGCCGGGGCAGGATCTCCTGTCATCTCACCTTGCTCCTGCCGA
GAAAGTATCCATCATGGCTGATGCAATGCGGCGGCTGCATACGCTTGATCCGGCTACCTGCCCATTCGAC
CACCAAGCGAAACATCGCATCGAGCGAGCACGTACTCGGATGGAAGCCGGTCTTGTCGATCAGGATGATC
TGGACGAAGAGCATCAGGGGCTCGCGCCAGCCGAACTGTTCGCCAGGCTCAAGGCGCGCATGCCCGACGG
CGAGGATCTCGTCGTGACCCATGGCGATGCCTGCTTGCCGAATATCATGGTGGAAAATGGCCGCTTTTCT
GGATTCATCGACTGTGGCCGGCTGGGTGTGGCGGACCGCTATCAGGACATAGCGTTGGCTACCCGTGATA
TTGCTGAAGAGCTTGGCGGCGAATGGGCTGACCGCTTCCTCGTGCTTTACGGTATCGCCGCTCCCGATTC
GCAGCGCATCGCCTTCTATCGCCTTCTTGACGAGTTCTTCTGAGCGGGACTCTGGGGTTCGCGAAATGAC
CGACCAAGCGACGCCCAACCTGCCATCACGAGATTTCGATTCCACCGCCGCCTTCTATGAAAGGTTGGGC
TTCGGAATCGTTTTCCGGGACGCCGGCTGGATGATCCTCCAGCGCGGGGATCTCATGCTGGAGTTCTTCG
CCCACCCCAACTTGTTTATTGCAGCTTATAATGGTTACAAATAAAGCAATAGCATCACAAATTTCACAAA
TAAAGCATTTTTTTCACTGCATTCTAGTTGTGGTTTGTCCAAACTCATCAATGTATCTTATCATGTCTGT
ATACCGTCGACCTCTAGCTAGAGCTTGGCGTAATCATGGTCATAGCTGTTTCCTGTGTGAAATTGTTATC
CGCTCACAATTCCACACAACATACGAGCCGGAAGCATAAAGTGTAAAGCCTGGGGTGCCTAATGAGTGAG
CTAACTCACATTAATTGCGTTGCGCTCACTGCCCGCTTTCCAGTCGGGAAACCTGTCGTGCCAGCTGCAT
TAATGAATCGGCCAACGCGCGGGGAGAGGCGGTTTGCGTATTGGGCGCTCTTCCGCTTCCTCGCTCACTG
ACTCGCTGCGCTCGGTCGTTCGGCTGCGGCGAGCGGTATCAGCTCACTCAAAGGCGGTAATACGGTTATC
CACAGAATCAGGGGATAACGCAGGAAAGAACATGTGAGCAAAAGGCCAGCAAAAGGCCAGGAACCGTAAA
AAGGCCGCGTTGCTGGCGTTTTTCCATAGGCTCCGCCCCCCTGACGAGCATCACAAAAATCGACGCTCAA
GTCAGAGGTGGCGAAACCCGACAGGACTATAAAGATACCAGGCGTTTCCCCCTGGAAGCTCCCTCGTGCG
CTCTCCTGTTCCGACCCTGCCGCTTACCGGATACCTGTCCGCCTTTCTCCCTTCGGGAAGCGTGGCGCTT
TCTCATAGCTCACGCTGTAGGTATCTCAGTTCGGTGTAGGTCGTTCGCTCCAAGCTGGGCTGTGTGCACG
AACCCCCCGTTCAGCCCGACCGCTGCGCCTTATCCGGTAACTATCGTCTTGAGTCCAACCCGGTAAGACA
CGACTTATCGCCACTGGCAGCAGCCACTGGTAACAGGATTAGCAGAGCGAGGTATGTAGGCGGTGCTACA
GAGTTCTTGAAGTGGTGGCCTAACTACGGCTACACTAGAAGGACAGTATTTGGTATCTGCGCTCTGCTGA
AGCCAGTTACCTTCGGAAAAAGAGTTGGTAGCTCTTGATCCGGCAAACAAACCACCGCTGGTAGCGGTGG
TTTTTTTGTTTGCAAGCAGCAGATTACGCGCAGAAAAAAAGGATCTCAAGAAGATCCTTTGATCTTTTCT
ACGGGGTCTGACGCTCAGTGGAACGAAAACTCACGTTAAGGGATTTTGGTCATGAGATTATCAAAAAGGA
TCTTCACCTAGATCCTTTTAAATTAAAAATGAAGTTTTAAATCAATCTAAAGTATATATGAGTAAACTTG
GTCTGACAGTTACCAATGCTTAATCAGTGAGGCACCTATCTCAGCGATCTGTCTATTTCGTTCATCCATA
GTTGCCTGACTCCCCGTCGTGTAGATAACTACGATACGGGAGGGCTTACCATCTGGCCCCAGTGCTGCAA
TGATACCGCGAGACCCACGCTCACCGGCTCCAGATTTATCAGCAATAAACCAGCCAGCCGGAAGGGCCGA
GCGCAGAAGTGGTCCTGCAACTTTATCCGCCTCCATCCAGTCTATTAATTGTTGCCGGGAAGCTAGAGTA
AGTAGTTCGCCAGTTAATAGTTTGCGCAACGTTGTTGCCATTGCTACAGGCATCGTGGTGTCACGCTCGT
CGTTTGGTATGGCTTCATTCAGCTCCGGTTCCCAACGATCAAGGCGAGTTACATGATCCCCCATGTTGTG
CAAAAAAGCGGTTAGCTCCTTCGGTCCTCCGATCGTTGTCAGAAGTAAGTTGGCCGCAGTGTTATCACTC
ATGGTTATGGCAGCACTGCATAATTCTCTTACTGTCATGCCATCCGTAAGATGCTTTTCTGTGACTGGTG
AGTACTCAACCAAGTCATTCTGAGAATAGTGTATGCGGCGACCGAGTTGCTCTTGCCCGGCGTCAATACG
GGATAATACCGCGCCACATAGCAGAACTTTAAAAGTGCTCATCATTGGAAAACGTTCTTCGGGGCGAAAA
CTCTCAAGGATCTTACCGCTGTTGAGATCCAGTTCGATGTAACCCACTCGTGCACCCAACTGATCTTCAG
CATCTTTTACTTTCACCAGCGTTTCTGGGTGAGCAAAAACAGGAAGGCAAAATGCCGCAAAAAAGGGAAT
AAGGGCGACACGGAAATGTTGAATACTCATACTCTTCCTTTTTCAATATTATTGAAGCATTTATCAGGGT
TATTGTCTCATGAGCGGATACATATTTGAATGTATTTAGAAAAATAAACAAATAGGGGTTCCGCGCACAT
TTCCCCGAAAAGTGCCACCTGACGTCGACGGATCGGGAGATCTCCCGATCCCCTATGGTCGACTCTCAGT
ACAATCTGCTCTGATGCCGCATAGTTAAGCCAGTATCTGCTCCCTGCTTGTGTGTTGGAGGTCGCTGAGT
AGTGCGCGAGCAAAATTTAAGCTACAACAAGGCAAGGCTTGACCGACAATTGCATGAAGAATCTGCTTAG
GGTTAGGCGTTTTGCGCTGCTTCGCGATGTACGGGCCAGATATACGCGTTGACATTGATTATTGACTAGT
TATTAATAGTAATCAATTACGGGGTCATTAGTTCATAGCCCATATATGGAGTTCCGCGTTACATAACTTA
CGGTAAATGGCCCGCCTGGCTGACCGCCCAACGACCCCCGCCCATTGACGTCAATAATGACGTATGTTCC
CATAGTAACGCCAATAGGGACTTTCCATTGACGTCAATGGGTGGAGTATTTACGGTAAACTGCCCACTTG
GCAGTACATCAAGTGTATCATATGCCAAGTACGCCCCCTATTGACGTCAATGACGGTAAATGGCCCGCCT
GGCATTATGCCCAGTACATGACCTTATGGGACTTTCCTACTTGGCAGTACATCTACGTATTAGTCATCGC
TATTACCATGGTGATGCGGTTTTGGCAGTACATCAATGGGCGTGGATAGCGGTTTGACTCACGGGGATTT
CCAAGTCTCCACCCCATTGACGTCAATGGGAGTTTGTTTTGGCACCAAAATCAACGGGACTTTCCAAAAT
GTCGTAACAACTCCGCCCCATTGACGCAAATGGGCGGTAGGCGTGTACGGTGGGAGGTCTATATAAGCAG
AGCTCGTTTAGTGAACCGTCAGATCGCCTGGAGACGCCATCCACGCTGTTTTGACCTCCATAGAAGACAC
CGGGACCGATCCAGCCTCCGGACTCTAGAGCCACCATGCTCGAGTCTTACGTTACACCCATCCTCATGAG
TTACGTAAATAGATACATCAAAAATCTGAAGCCTTCTGACTTACAGCTGAGTTTGTGGGGCGGCGACGTG
GTCCTGTCGAAGCTAGAATTGAAGCTTGACGTGCTAGAACAGGAACTGAAACTCCCCTTCACCTTCTTGT
CGGGCCACATCCACGAGCTCAGGATACATGTGCCATGGACCAAGCTGGGTAGCGAGCCTGTGGTCATTAC
AATCAACACTATGGAATGTATCCTCAAGCTGAAGGATGGCATCCAAGACGACCACGAGAGCTGCGGCAGT
AACTCTACCAACAGAAGCACAGCCGAGTCGACCAAGAGCTCTATCAAGCCACGGCGGATGCAGCAGGCCG
CCCCCACTGACCCCGACCTCCCGCCTGGTTATGTACAGTCCCTGATCAGACGAGTGGTGAACAACGTGAA
CATCGTGATCAACAACCTAATCCTGAAGTACGTGGAAGACGACATTGTTCTGTCTGTGAACATCACATCT
GCCGAATGCTACACCGTGGGGGAACTGTGGGACCGGGCTTTCATGGACATAAGTGCCACAGACCTGGTGC
TCCGCAAGGTGATAAATTTCAGCGACTGCACCGTGTGTCTTGATAAGAGAAATGCCTCTGGCAAAATCGA
GTTCTACCAAGATCCCCTCCTGTACAAGTGCTCTTTCAGAACTAGACTACACTTCACCTACGAGAATTTG
AACAGCAAAATGCCCTCAGTCATTAAGATCCACACACTGGTGGAATCGCTAAAGCTGAGTATCACCGACC
AACAATTACCTATGTTTATCAGGATCATGCAGCTGGGAATCGCCCTGTACTACGGTGAGATCGGCAACTT
CAAGGAGGGCGAGATCGAGGACCTGACATGTCACAACAAGGATATGCTGGGCAACATCACCGGATCTGAG
GACGAGACTCGGATCGACATGCAGTACCCCGCCCAGCACAAGGGCCAGGAATTGTACTCTCAACAGGATG
AAGAGCAACCGCAGGGATGGGTTTCCTGGGCTTGGTCATTCGTGCCCGCCATCGTCTCTTATGATGACGG
AGAGGAAGACTTCGTCGGAAATGACCCTGCCTCAACCATGCACCAGCAGAAAGCCCAGACCCTGAAGGAC
CCTATTGTGTCCATAGGCTTTTACTGTACCAAAGCCACCGTCACCTTCAAGTTAACGGAGATGCAAGTGG
AATCTAGTTACTATAGCCCTCAGAAGGTGAAAAGCAAGGAAGTATTATGTTGGGAACAGGAAGGCACCAC
CGTAGAGGCCCTCATGATGGGCGAGCCCTTTTTCGATTGTCAAATCGGCTTCGTGGGATGCAGGGCCATG
TGCCTAAAGGGCATCATGGGCGTGAAAGACTTTGAAGAGAACATGAATAGATCAGAAACAGAAGCCTGCT
TCTTCATTTGCGGCGATAATTTGTCCACAAAAGGCTTTACATACCTGACCAACTCCCTCTTTGACTATAG
AAGCCCTGAGAACAACGGCACCAGAGCTGAGTTCATACTCGATAGTACCCATCACAAAGAGACATACACC
GAAATCGCCGGCATGCAGCGGTTCGGCGCCTTTTACATGGACTACCTGTACACCATGGAAAACACCAGCG
GAAAAGGTAGCACAAACCAGCAGGACTTTAGCTCCGGAAAGTCCGAAGACCTCGGTACAGTCCAGGAGAA
GAGCACAAAGAGCCTAGTAATCGGCCCTCTGGACTTCCGGCTCGACTCCTCTGCCGTGCACAGAATCCTG
AAAATGATCGTCTGTGCCCTGGAGCACGAGTACGAACCTTACTCTCGGCTTAAAAGCGACATTAAGGACG
AGAACGAGACCATCCTGAACCCTGAGGAGGTGGCGCTGTTAGAAGAGTACATCCCTACCAGACACACTTC
TGTGACACTACTGAAGTGCACCTGTACAATCAGTATGGCTGAATTCAATCTGCTGGACCACCTGCTGCCC
GTCATCATGGGCGAGAAGAACTCCTCCAATTTCATGAATACTACCAATTTCCAGAGCCTGAGACCCCTTC
CTAGCATCAGAATTCTAGTTGATAAGATCAACCTAGAGCACTCTGTGCCAATGTACGCCGAGCAGCTTGT
CCACGTGGTATCTTCACTCACCCAGCCTTCAGATAACCTGCTGCATTACTGTTACGTTCACTGCTACCTG
AAGATCTTCGGCTTCCAAGCAGGCCTGACATCGCTCGACTGCTCTGGATCATACTGCCTCCCAGTCCCCG
TGATCCCCAGTTTTTCGACCGCTCTGTACGGAAAGTTACTGAAGCTGCCAACCTGTTGGACCAAGCGTAG
TCAGATCGCCATCACCGAAGGAATCTTCGAGCTGCCTAACCTGACAATCCAGGCCACCAGAGCTCAGACG
CTGTTGCTCCAAGCCATCTACCAGTCTTGGTCCCACCTGGGCAACGTGAGCTCCTCTGCCGTGATCGAGG
CCCTGATCAACGAGATCTTTTTGAGTATCGGCGTGAAAAGCAAGAACCCTCTGCCTACACTGGAAGGGAG
CATCCAGAACGTGGAGCTGAAATACTGTTCAACAAGCCTTGTGAAATGCGCCAGCGGGACCATGGGAAGC
ATCAAGATTTGCGCTAAAGCTCCGGTGGACAGCGGCAAGGAAAAACTGATACCACTGCTGCAGGGCCCGA
GCGACACCAAAGACCTCCACAGTACTAAGTGGCTGAATGAGAGCCGAAAACCTGAGAGTCTCCTTGCCCC
CGATCTGATGGCCTTCACCATCCAGGTGCCCCAATACATCGACTACTGCCACAATTCAGGGGCTGTGTTA
CTGTGCAGCATTCAGGGACTGGCTGTGAACATCGACCCCATTCTGTACACCTGGCTCATCTATCAGCCAC
AAAAGAGAACCAGTCGTCACATGCAGCAGCAGCCCGTGGTAGCCGTGCCTCTCGTGATGCCAGTGTGTCG
CCGGAAAGAGGACGAGGTGTCTATCGGCAGCGCTCCTCTCGCAAAGCAGCAGTCTTACCAGGCCTCGGAG
TACGCCTCTAGCCCTGTGAAGACCAAGACCGTCACTGAATCTCGACCCCTTTCGGTCCCCGTGAAAGCCA
TGCTTAACATCTCTGAGTCCTGCAGAAGTCCGGAGGAGCGGATGAAGGAATTCATCGGTATTGTGTGGAA
TGCCGTGAAACATCTCACACTGCAACTCGAGGTGCAAAGCTGCTGTGTGTTCATCCCCAACGACTCTTTG
CCTAGCCCTTCCACCATCGTGTCTGGCGATATCCCGGGGACTGTCCGGAGCTGGTACCACGGCCAGACCA
GTATGCCCGGCACTCTAGTACTCTGTCTTCCACAGATTAAAATTATCTCTGCCGGACACAAGTACATGGA
ACCTCTCCAGGAAATCCCATTCGTGATCCCTAGACCTATCCTGGAAGAAGGCGATGCGTTCCCTTGGACA
ATCTCCCTCCATAATTTTTCGATCTATACACTGCTGGGAAAGCAGGTTACGCTGTGCCTTGTGGAGCCAA
TGGGTTGCACATCTACCCTGGCCGTGACCTCGCAGAAACTGCTTGCCACCGGACCAGACACCCGGCACTC
ATTCGTAGTCTGCTTGCATGTGGACTTAGAGTCCCTCGAAATCAAATGCTCTAACCCGCAGGTGCAGCTG
TTTTACGAACTGACCGATATTATGAACAAGGTGTGGAACAAAATACAGAAACGGGGCAACCTTAACCTGA
GCCCAACTAGCCCAGAGACAATGGCTGGGCCTGTGCCTACGAGTCCCGTGAGATCCAGCATCGGTACCGC
CCCTCCTGACACTTCTACCTGTTCGCCTTCCGCTGACATCGGCACAACTACCGAGGGGGACAGTATACAG
GCTGGCGAGGAGTCTCCTGGCTCTGGCTCTTCAGGATCCGGCATGGCAGAAATCGGTACTGGCTTTCCAT
TCGACCCCCATTATGTGGAAGTCCTGGGCGAGCGCATGCACTACGTCGATGTTGGTCCGCGCGATGGCAC
CCCTGTGCTGTTCCTGCACGGTAACCCGACCTCCTCCTACGTGTGGCGCAACATCATCCCGCATGTTGCA
CCGACCCATCGCTGCATTGCTCCAGACCTGATC
