>Addgene plasmid #224584 | VPS13B^Halo | depositor partial sequence | sequence record 440057 | VPS13B^Halo
ATGCTCGAGTCTTACGTTACACCCATCCTCATGAGTTACGTAAATAGATACATCAAAAATCTGAAGCCTT
CTGACTTACAGCTGAGTTTGTGGGGCGGCGACGTGGTCCTGTCGAAGCTAGAATTGAAGCTTGACGTGCT
AGAACAGGAACTGAAACTCCCCTTCACCTTCTTGTCGGGCCACATCCACGAGCTCAGGATACATGTGCCA
TGGACCAAGCTGGGTAGCGAGCCTGTGGTCATTACAATCAACACTATGGAATGTATCCTCAAGCTGAAGG
ATGGCATCCAAGACGACCACGAGAGCTGCGGCAGTAACTCTACCAACAGAAGCACAGCCGAGTCGACCAA
GAGCTCTATCAAGCCACGGCGGATGCAGCAGGCCGCCCCCACTGACCCCGACCTCCCGCCTGGTTATGTA
CAGTCCCTGATCAGACGAGTGGTGAACAACGTGAACATCGTGATCAACAACCTAATCCTGAAGTACGTGG
AAGACGACATTGTTCTGTCTGTGAACATCACATCTGCCGAATGCTACACCGTGGGGGAACTGTGGGACCG
GGCTTTCATGGACATAAGTGCCACAGACCTGGTGCTCCGCAAGGTGATAAATTTCAGCGACTGCACCGTG
TGTCTTGATAAGAGAAATGCCTCTGGCAAAATCGAGTTCTACCAAGATCCCCTCCTGTACAAGTGCTCTT
TCAGAACTAGACTACACTTCACCTACGAGAATTTGAACAGCAAAATGCCCTCAGTCATTAAGATCCACAC
ACTGGTGGAATCGCTAAAGCTGAGTATCACCGACCAACAATTACCTATGTTTATCAGGATCATGCAGCTG
GGAATCGCCCTGTACTACGGTGAGATCGGCAACTTCAAGGAGGGCGAGATCGAGGACCTGACATGTCACA
ACAAGGATATGCTGGGCAACATCACCGGATCTGAGGACGAGACTCGGATCGACATGCAGTACCCCGCCCA
GCACAAGGGCCAGGAATTGTACTCTCAACAGGATGAAGAGCAACCGCAGGGATGGGTTTCCTGGGCTTGG
TCATTCGTGCCCGCCATCGTCTCTTATGATGACGGAGAGGAAGACTTCGTCGGAAATGACCCTGCCTCAA
CCATGCACCAGCAGAAAGCCCAGACCCTGAAGGACCCTATTGTGTCCATAGGCTTTTACTGTACCAAAGC
CACCGTCACCTTCAAGTTAACGGAGATGCAAGTGGAATCTAGTTACTATAGCCCTCAGAAGGTGAAAAGC
AAGGAAGTATTATGTTGGGAACAGGAAGGCACCACCGTAGAGGCCCTCATGATGGGCGAGCCCTTTTTCG
ATTGTCAAATCGGCTTCGTGGGATGCAGGGCCATGTGCCTAAAGGGCATCATGGGCGTGAAAGACTTTGA
AGAGAACATGAATAGATCAGAAACAGAAGCCTGCTTCTTCATTTGCGGCGATAATTTGTCCACAAAAGGC
TTTACATACCTGACCAACTCCCTCTTTGACTATAGAAGCCCTGAGAACAACGGCACCAGAGCTGAGTTCA
TACTCGATAGTACCCATCACAAAGAGACATACACCGAAATCGCCGGCATGCAGCGGTTCGGCGCCTTTTA
CATGGACTACCTGTACACCATGGAAAACACCAGCGGAAAAGGTAGCACAAACCAGCAGGACTTTAGCTCC
GGAAAGTCCGAAGACCTCGGTACAGTCCAGGAGAAGAGCACAAAGAGCCTAGTAATCGGCCCTCTGGACT
TCCGGCTCGACTCCTCTGCCGTGCACAGAATCCTGAAAATGATCGTCTGTGCCCTGGAGCACGAGTACGA
ACCTTACTCTCGGCTTAAAAGCGACATTAAGGACGAGAACGAGACCATCCTGAACCCTGAGGAGGTGGCG
CTGTTAGAAGAGTACATCCCTACCAGACACACTTCTGTGACACTACTGAAGTGCACCTGTACAATCAGTA
TGGCTGAATTCAATCTGCTGGACCACCTGCTGCCCGTCATCATGGGCGAGAAGAACTCCTCCAATTTCAT
GAATACTACCAATTTCCAGAGCCTGAGACCCCTTCCTAGCATCAGAATTCTAGTTGATAAGATCAACCTA
GAGCACTCTGTGCCAATGTACGCCGAGCAGCTTGTCCACGTGGTATCTTCACTCACCCAGCCTTCAGATA
ACCTGCTGCATTACTGTTACGTTCACTGCTACCTGAAGATCTTCGGCTTCCAAGCAGGCCTGACATCGCT
CGACTGCTCTGGATCATACTGCCTCCCAGTCCCCGTGATCCCCAGTTTTTCGACCGCTCTGTACGGAAAG
TTACTGAAGCTGCCAACCTGTTGGACCAAGCGTAGTCAGATCGCCATCACCGAAGGAATCTTCGAGCTGC
CTAACCTGACAATCCAGGCCACCAGAGCTCAGACGCTGTTGCTCCAAGCCATCTACCAGTCTTGGTCCCA
CCTGGGCAACGTGAGCTCCTCTGCCGTGATCGAGGCCCTGATCAACGAGATCTTTTTGAGTATCGGCGTG
AAAAGCAAGAACCCTCTGCCTACACTGGAAGGGAGCATCCAGAACGTGGAGCTGAAATACTGTTCAACAA
GCCTTGTGAAATGCGCCAGCGGGACCATGGGAAGCATCAAGATTTGCGCTAAAGCTCCGGTGGACAGCGG
CAAGGAAAAACTGATACCACTGCTGCAGGGCCCGAGCGACACCAAAGACCTCCACAGTACTAAGTGGCTG
AATGAGAGCCGAAAACCTGAGAGTCTCCTTGCCCCCGATCTGATGGCCTTCACCATCCAGGTGCCCCAAT
ACATCGACTACTGCCACAATTCAGGGGCTGTGTTACTGTGCAGCATTCAGGGACTGGCTGTGAACATCGA
CCCCATTCTGTACACCTGGCTCATCTATCAGCCACAAAAGAGAACCAGTCGTCACATGCAGCAGCAGCCC
GTGGTAGCCGTGCCTCTCGTGATGCCAGTGTGTCGCCGGAAAGAGGACGAGGTGTCTATCGGCAGCGCTC
CTCTCGCAAAGCAGCAGTCTTACCAGGCCTCGGAGTACGCCTCTAGCCCTGTGAAGACCAAGACCGTCAC
TGAATCTCGACCCCTTTCGGTCCCCGTGAAAGCCATGCTTAACATCTCTGAGTCCTGCAGAAGTCCGGAG
GAGCGGATGAAGGAATTCATCGGTATTGTGTGGAATGCCGTGAAACATCTCACACTGCAACTCGAGGTGC
AAAGCTGCTGTGTGTTCATCCCCAACGACTCTTTGCCTAGCCCTTCCACCATCGTGTCTGGCGATATCCC
GGGGACTGTCCGGAGCTGGTACCACGGCCAGACCAGTATGCCCGGCACTCTAGTACTCTGTCTTCCACAG
ATTAAAATTATCTCTGCCGGACACAAGTACATGGAACCTCTCCAGGAAATCCCATTCGTGATCCCTAGAC
CTATCCTGGAAGAAGGCGATGCGTTCCCTTGGACAATCTCCCTCCATAATTTTTCGATCTATACACTGCT
GGGAAAGCAGGTTACGCTGTGCCTTGTGGAGCCAATGGGTTGCACATCTACCCTGGCCGTGACCTCGCAG
AAACTGCTTGCCACCGGACCAGACACCCGGCACTCATTCGTAGTCTGCTTGCATGTGGACTTAGAGTCCC
TCGAAATCAAATGCTCTAACCCGCAGGTGCAGCTGTTTTACGAACTGACCGATATTATGAACAAGGTGTG
GAACAAAATACAGAAACGGGGCAACCTTAACCTGAGCCCAACTAGCCCAGAGACAATGGCTGGGCCTGTG
CCTACGAGTCCCGTGAGATCCAGCATCGGTACCGCCCCTCCTGACACTTCTACCTGTTCGCCTTCCGCTG
ACATCGGCACAACTACCGAGGGGGACAGTATACAGGCTGGCGAGGAGTCTCCTGGCTCTGGCTCTTCAGG
ATCCGGCATGGCAGAAATCGGTACTGGCTTTCCATTCGACCCCCATTATGTGGAAGTCCTGGGCGAGCGC
ATGCACTACGTCGATGTTGGTCCGCGCGATGGCACCCCTGTGCTGTTCCTGCACGGTAACCCGACCTCCT
CCTACGTGTGGCGCAACATCATCCCGCATGTTGCACCGACCCATCGCTGCATTGCTCCAGACCTGATCGG
TATGGGCAAATCCGACAAACCAGACCTGGGTTATTTCTTCGACGACCACGTCCGCTTCATGGATGCCTTC
ATCGAAGCCCTGGGTCTGGAAGAGGTCGTCCTGGTCATTCACGACTGGGGCTCCGCTCTGGGTTTCCACT
GGGCCAAGCGCAATCCAGAGCGCGTCAAAGGTATTGCATTTATGGAGTTCATCCGCCCTATCCCGACCTG
GGACGAATGGCCAGAATTTGCCCGCGAGACCTTCCAGGCCTTCCGCACCACCGACGTCGGCCGCAAGCTG
ATCATCGATCAGAACGTTTTTATCGAGGGTACGCTGCCGATGGGTGTCGTCCGCCCGCTGACTGAAGTCG
AGATGGACCATTACCGCGAGCCGTTCCTGAATCCTGTTGACCGCGAGCCACTGTGGCGCTTCCCAAACGA
GCTGCCAATCGCCGGTGAGCCAGCGAACATCGTCGCGCTGGTCGAAGAATACATGGACTGGCTGCACCAG
TCCCCTGTCCCGAAGCTGCTGTTCTGGGGCACCCCAGGCGTTCTGATCCCACCGGCCGAAGCCGCTCGCC
TGGCCAAAAGCCTGCCTAACTGCAAGGCTGTGGACATCGGCCCGGGTCTGAATCTGCTGCAAGAAGACAA
CCCGGACCTGATCGGCAGCGAGATCGCGCGCTGGCTGTCGACGCTCGAGATTTCCGGCGGCGGCGGATCC
GGCGGATTCAGTGATAGCGTGACCCTTGAACAGACCACTTCCAATATCGGTGGTACCAGTGGCCGGGTGT
CTCTGTGGATGCAGTGGGTCTTGCCTAAAATCACAATTAAGCTGTTCGCCCCTGACCCCGAGAATAAGGG
TACCGAAGTGTGCATGGTGTCTGAACTGGAGGACCTGTCCGCCAGCATTGACGTGCAGGACGTGTACACC
AAGGTCAAGTGCAAGATCGAGTCCTTTAACATAGACCACTACCGCTCTTCTCTGGGGGAGGAATGCTGGT
CCCTGGGCCAGTGTGGCGGCGTGTTTCTTAGCTGCACCGATAAGCTCAACAGACGCACCCTCCTTGTGAG
ACCTATCTCCAAGCAAGACCCCTTCAGTAACTGCTCCGGATTTTTTCCTAGCACCACCACAAAGCTGCTG
GACGGAACCCATCAGCAACACGGCTTCTTATCTCTGACCTACACCAAGGCTGTCACCAAGAACGTGAGAC
ATAAGCTGACCAGCCGGAATGAGAGAAGATCTTTCCACAAGCTATCCGAAGGGCTCATGGACGGGTCCCC
CCACTTCCTGCACGAAATACTGCTCTCCGCCCAAGCCTTCGACATAGTTCTGTACTTTCCCCTACTGAAC
GCCATCGCCAGCATCTTCCAGGCCAAGCTGCCTAAGACACAAAAGGAAAAGCGGAAGAGCCCCGGACAGC
CAATGCGGACTCACACACTCACCAGCAGAAACCTGCCCCTCATCTACGTGAATACTTCGGTGATCAGAAT
CTTTATCCCCAAGACAGAAGAGATGCAGCCGACCGTGGAAGCCAACCAGGCCGCCAAAGAAGATACAGTG
GTTCTAAAAATCGGCTCTGTTGCAATGGCCCCGCAGGCCGACAACCCTCTGGGAAGAAGCGTGCTGAGAA
AGGATATCTATCAGCGGGCCCTGAACCTGGGCATACTGAGAGACCCTGGAAGCGAAATCGAAGACCGACA
GTACCAGATCGATCTGCAGAGCATCAACATCGGCACGGCCCAATGGCACCAGCTGAAGCCTGAGAAGGAG
TCTGTGTCCGGGGGCGTCGTTACAGAGACCGAAAGAAACTCCCAAAACCCCGCCCTGGAGTGGAACATGG
CGAGCAGCATAAGGCGGCACCAGGAGAGAAGAGCCATCCTGACCCCTGTGCTCACAGATTTCTCAGTAAG
AATCACCGGCGCTCCCGCAGTGATTTTTACTAAAGTGGTATCTCCTGAAAACCTCCATACAGAAGAAATC
CTCGTCTGCGGCCACAGTCTCGAGGTGAATATCACTACCAACCTCGACTTCTTCCTGTCTGTCGCACAGG
TCCAGCTGCTGCACCAGCTGATTGTGGCCAATATGACAGGCCTGGAACCCAGCAACAAGGCTGCCGAAAT
TTCCAAGCAGGAACAGAAGAAGGTCGATATATTTGACGGAGGCATGGCCGAGACAAGCAGCCGGTACAGT
GGCGCACAGGACAGCGGCATTGGATCTGATAGTGTCAAGATCAGAATAGTGCAGATCGAGCAGCACAGCG
GCGCCTCTCAGCATAGGATTGCAAGACCGTCCAGACAGTCAAGCATCGTGAAAAACCTGAACTTCATCCC
CTTTGACATTTTCATCACCGCCTCAAGAATCAGCCTGATGACCTATAGCTGCATGGCTTTGAGCAAGTCA
AAGTCCCAAGAACAGAAGAACAACGAAAAGACAGACAAATCTAGCCTGAACCTACCCGAAGTAGATAGCG
ATGTGGCCAAGCCTAATCAGGCCTGCATCAGCACAGTCACAGCTGAGGATCTACTGAGATCCTCCATCTC
TTTTCCTAGTGGTAAAAAAATCGGGGTCTTATCATTGGAATCGCTGCACGCCTCCACTAGAAGCTCTGCA
CGGCAGGCTCTAGGCATCACAATCGTGAGACAGCCTGGCAGAAGAGGTACAGGCGACCTGCAGCTCGAGC
CCTTCCTTTATTTCATCGTGTCCCAGCCTAGTCTCCTGCTGTCGTGCCATCACAGAAAGCAGAGAGTGGA
GGTTTCCATCTTCGACGCCGTTCTAAAGGGCGTCGCCTCTGACTACAAGTGTATTGACCCGGGAAAAACC
CTGCCCGAGGCACTTGATTACTGTACCGTGTGGCTGCAAACCGTGCCCGGCGAGATTGACTCCAAGTCCG
GAATCCCTCCCAGTTTCATTACACTGCAAATCAAAGATTTCCTCAACGGCCCTGCCGACGTGAACCTGGA
CATCAGTAAGCCTCTCAAAGCAAACCTGAGTTTCACAAAGCTGGATCAGATCAACCTGTTTCTGAAGAAA
ATAAAGAATGCCCACTCACTCGCTCACTCTGAGGAAACCTCTGCCATGTCTAATACCATGGTGAACAAAG
ACGATCTGCCCGTGTCAAAGTACTATAGAGGCAAACTTAGTAAACCTAAAATTCACGGCGATGGAGTACA
AAAGATCTCGGCCCAGGAAAATATGTGGCGAGCTGTCTCCTGCTTCCAGAAAATTTCCGTTCAGACGACC
CAGATCGTCATCAGTATGGAAACCGTTCCTCACACCTCGAAGCCTTGTCTGCTCGCTTCTCTGTCCAATC
TGAACGGCTCCCTGTCAGTGAAGGCCACACAGAAAGTGCCCGGAATCATTCTGGGCTCGTCTTTCCTGCT
GTCAATCAACGACTTCCTGCTGAAGACCTCCCTTAAGGAACGGAGCAGAATCCTGATTGGGCCATGCTGC
GCCACAGCGAACCTGGAAGCTAAATGGTGCAAGCACTCTGGAAATCCTGGTCCTGAGCAATCTATCCCAA
AGATCAGTATCGACCTTAGGGGCGGCCTGCTGCAAGTGTTCTGGGGACAGGAGCACCTCAATTGCCTGGT
GCTGCTGCACGAGTTACTGAATGGGTACCTAAATGAGGAGGGCAACTTCGAGGTACAGGTGAGTGAGCCT
GTGCCACAGATGAGCAGCCCGGTTGAGAAGAATCAGACATTCAAGAGCGAGCAGAGCTCAGATGATCTCA
GAACTGGCCTGTTCCAGTACGTTCAGGATGCCGAGAGCCTGAAGCTGCCTGGAGTGTACGAAGTTCTATT
CTACAACGAGACTGAAGACTGCCCCGGCATGATGCTCTGGCGGTACCCAGAACCTAGAGTGCTGACCCTG
GTGCGCATCACACCAGTGCCATTCAACACCACCGAAGATCCTGATATCAGTACCGCCGACCTGGGGGATG
TGCTGCAGGTCCCTTGCAGCCTCGAATACTGGGATGAGCTGCAGAAGGTATTCGTGGCCTTTAGAGAGTT
CAATCTGTCTGAATCAAAGGTGTGCGAGCTGCAATTACCTGACATCAACCTCGTTAACGACCAGAAGAAA
CTGGTTTCTAGCGACCTGTGGCGGATCGTTCTTAACAGCTCACAAAACGGCGCCGATGATCAGTCCAGTG
CCTCGGAATCTGGCTCCCAGTCTACCTGCGACCCTCTCGTCACTCCGACCGCGCTCGCCGCCTGCACACG
GGTGGATAGCTGCTTTACCCCATGGTTCGTGCCCTCTCTGTGCGTGAGCTTCCAGTTCGCCCACTTGGAA
TTTCACTTATGCCACCATCTGGATCAACTGGGCACCGCCGCCCCCCAATACCTTCAGCCCTTCGTGAGCG
ACCGGAACATGCCTAGCGAGTTGGAGTACATGATTGTGTCTTTCAGAGAGCCCCATATGTACCTGAGACA
GTGGAACAACGGGTCTGTATGCCAGGAGATCCAATTCCTGGCCCAGGCGGACTGCAAGCTCCTGGAGTGC
AGAAACGTGACAATGCAGAGTGTGGTGAAACCTTTTTCTATCTTCGGTCAGATGGCCGTGTCCTCCGACG
TGGTGGAGAAACTGTTAGATTGTACCGTTATCGTAGACAGCGTCTTTGTAAACCTGGGCCAGCATGTGGT
TCATTCGTTGAACACTGCGATCCAGGCTTGGCAGCAAAATAAGTGCCCTGAAGTGGAGGAACTGGTGTTC
TCGCATTTCGTGATCTGTAACGACACACAGGAGACCCTGAGATTCGGCCAGGTAGACACCGACGAAAATA
TTTTGCTTGCCTCTCTACACAGTCACCAATACTCCTGGAGATCCCACAAGTCCCCTCAACTCCTGCACAT
CTGCATCGAGGGATGGGGCAACTGGCGGTGGAGCGAGCCATTCTCCGTGGACCACGCCGGCACTTTTATT
CGGACCATACAATATCGGGGGAGAACCGCTAGCCTCATCATCAAGGTTCAGCAGCTGAACGGGGTCCAGA
AGCAAATCATTATCTGTGGCCGTCAAATCATCTGCTCATACCTGTCTCAGTCCATCGAGCTGAAGGTGGT
GCAGCACTACATTGGCCAAGATGGCCAGGCCGTAGTTCGGGAACACTTCGATTGCCTGACCGCCAAGCAG
AAGCTGCCTTCCTACATCCTGGAGAACAATGAGCTTACAGAGCTGTGCGTGAAGGCGAAGGGGGACGAGG
ACTGGTCCAGAGATGTTTGTTTAGAAAGCAAAGCACCGGAATACTCTATCGTAATCCAGGTGCCATCTAG
CAACTCGTCTATCATCTACGTGTGGTGCACCGTGCTGACACTGGAGCCCAACAGCCAAGTGCAGCAAAGA
ATGATCGTGTTTTCCCCACTGTTCATCATGAGATCCCACCTGCCAGACCCAATCATCATCCACCTAGAAA
AGAGATCTCTCGGCCTGTCCGAGACTCAGATCATACCTGGTAAGGGCCAAGAAAAACCACTGCAGAATAT
CGAGCCTGATCTGGTGCACCACCTGACCTTCCAGGCTAGAGAAGAGTACGATCCCTCCGACTGCGCCGTC
CCAATCTCTACCTCTCTTATCAAGCAGATCGCAACAAAAGTGCACCCCGGCGGCACCGTCAACCAGATCC
TGGACGAGTTCTACGGCCCTGAAAAGAGCCTGCAGCCCATCTGGCCTTACAACAAAAAGGATTCCGACAG
AAACGAGCAGCTGTCACAGTGGGACAGTCCAATGCGGGTGAAGTTATCAATCTGGAAACCCTACGTGCGG
ACGTTACTGATAGAGCTGTTACCTTGGGCGTTGCTGATAAACGAGTCAAAGTGGGACCTGTGGCTGTTTG
AGGGCGAGAAAATCGTGCTTCAAGTACCAGCCGGCAAGATCATTATCCCTCCAAACTTCCAGGAGGCCTT
TCAGATCGGCATCTACTGGGCCAACACCAACACCGTCCATAAGTCTGTGGCCATTAAGTTAGTGCATAAC
TTGACCTCTCCTAAATGGAAGGACGGCGGCAACGGAGAGGTTGTGACCCTGGACGAAGAGGCCTTCGTGG
ACACCGAGATCAGACTTGGTGCATTCCCTGGCCACCAGAAGCTGTGTCAGTTCTGCATCAGCTCCATGGT
CCAGCAGGGCATCCAGATCATTCAGATTGAAGACAAGACAACCATTATCAACAACACACCCTACCAGATC
TTCTACAAACCTCAGTTATCCGTGTGTAACCCTCACAGCGGCAAGGAATATTTCCGAGTGCCTGATTCTG
CCACGTTCTCAATCTGCCCTGGCGGAGAGCAGCCTGCTATGAAGTCCTCGTCCCTGCCTTGCTGGGATCT
GATGCCAGACATCTCCCAGAGCGTACTCGACGCCAGTCTCCTACAGAAACAGATCATGCTGGGTTTCAGT
CCAGCTCCAGGCGCCGACAGCAGCCAATGTTGGAGCCTTCCTGCTATAGTTCGGCCCGAATTCCCTCGGC
AGAGCGTGGCCGTGCCTTTAGGAAATTTCAGAGAAAACGGCTTTTGCACAAGAGCCATTGTGCTAACATA
CCAAGAGCACCTGGGAGTGACTTACCTGACGCTGAGCGAAGATCCATCTCCCAGAGTCATCATCCACAAC
AGATGCCCCGTTAAGATGCTGATTAAGGAGAACATTAAGGACATCCCGAAGTTCGAAGTGTACTGCAAGA
AAATCCCGTCCGAGTGCAGCATACACCATGAACTCTACCACCAGATTTCCAGCTACCCCGATTGCAAGAC
GAAGGACCTGCTGCCCAGCTTGCTGCTGAGAGTGGAACCTCTGGACGAGGTGACTACAGAGTGGTCTGAC
GCCATCGACATCAACAGCCAGGGCACACAAGTAGTTTTCTTGACAGGATTTGGCTACGTCTACGTCGATG
TCGTTCACCAGTGTGGCACTGTGTTCATTACTGTAGCCCCTGAAGGGAAGGCTGGCCCCATTCTCACCAA
CACCAACAGAGCCCCGGAAAAAATTGTGACCTTTAAGATGTTCATCACACAACTGTCATTGGCTGTGTTT
GATGATCTGACCCACCACAAAGCCAGCGCGGAGCTCCTGCGACTCACCTTAGATAACATCTTTCTGTGCG
TCGCCCCAGGCGCTGGCCCACTGCCTGGCGAGGAACCCGTCGCCGCCCTGTTCGAGCTGTATTGCGTTGA
GATTTGCTGCGGCGACCTACAACTGGACAACCAGCTGTACAACAAAAGCAATTTCCACTTTGCCGTCCTG
GTTTGCCAGGGCGAAAAGGCTGAACCAATCCAGTGTAGCAAGATGCAGAGCCTGCTTATCAGCAACAAGG
AATTGGAGGAGTACAAGGAAAAGTGTTTCATCAAGCTGTGCATTACCCTGAACGAAGGCAAATCCATCCT
CTGCGATATCAATGAATTTAGCTTCGAACTCAAACCAGCCAGACTGTACGTTGAGGATACATTCGTGTAC
TACATCAAGACTCTCTTCGACACATACCTGCCTAACAGCCGTCTAGCCGGACACAGTACCCACCTGAGCG
GTGGCAAGCAGGTGCTGCCTATGCAGGTGACCCAGCATGCCCGGGCCCTGGTCAACCCCGTAAAGCTGAG
AAAACTGGTTATCCAGCCAGTAAACCTGCTGGTGAGCATCCATGCGTCGCTGAAGTTATATATCGCCAGC
GACCATACCCCGCTGAGCTTCTCTGTGTTTGAGCGAGGACCCATCTTTACCACAGCCAGACAGCTGGTGC
ACGCCCTGGCAATGCACTACGCCGCCGGCGCCCTCTTTCGGGCTGGCTGGGTGGTAGGCAGCTTGGATAT
CCTCGGTAGCCCTGCCAGCCTGGTGCGATCCATCGGAAACGGCGTGGCTGACTTCTTCCGACTGCCCTAC
GAAGGCCTGACCAGAGGCCCTGGCGCCTTCGTTAGTGGCGTTAGCAGAGGCACTACCTCATTCGTGAAGC
ACATCTCTAAGGGAACCCTTACTTCAATCACCAACTTAGCCACATCTCTCGCAAGAAACATGGACAGACT
TAGCCTCGATGAGGAACACTACAACCGGCAGGAGGAGTGGCGGAGACAGCTGCCTGAGTCGCTGGGGGAG
GGACTGAGGCAGGGCCTGTCTCGGTTAGGCATCAGCCTGTTAGGAGCCATCGCGGGAATCGTGGACCAGC
CTATGCAGAATTTTCAGAAGACTTCTGAAGCCCAGGCCAGTGCCGGCCACAAGGCTAAGGGAGTCATCAG
CGGCGTTGGCAAGGGGATCATGGGCGTTTTCACTAAACCAATCGGGGGCGCAGCCGAGCTGGTGAGTCAG
ACAGGCTACGGCATTCTGCACGGCGCAGGCCTGTCTCAGCTGCCTAAACAACGGCATCAGCCATCTGACC
TGCACGCCGACCAGGCTCCCAACAGCCACGTGAAGTACGTGTGGAAGATGCTGCAGAGCCTGGGCAGACC
TGAGGTGCATATGGCCCTGGACGTGGTGCTCGTGCGGGGCAGCGGTCAGGAACACGAGGGCTGCCTGCTG
TTAACCTCCGAGGTGCTGTTCGTCGTGAGCGTATCGGAGGATACCCAGCAGCAAGCTTTTCCTGTGACCG
AGATCGACTGCGCCCAGGATTCTAAGCAGAACAACTTACTGACAGTGCAACTGAAGCAGCCTAGAGTGGC
CTGTGACGTAGAAGTCGACGGTGTGAGAGAGAGATTGTCCGAACAGCAGTACAACCGGCTGGTGGACTAC
ATTACCAAGACGAGCTGCCACCTGGCCCCTAGCTGTAGCAGTATGCAGATCCCCTGTCCTGTTGTGGCCG
CCGAACCCCCCCCCTCCACGGTGAAGACTTACCACTATCTGGTCGACCCACATTTCGCCCAGGTGTTCCT
TTCCAAGTTCACCATGGTGAAAAACAAGGCCCTCAGAAAGGGCTTTCCCTGA
